Addgene plasmid #22728: pMXs-p53S58A
Depositing lab: Shinya Yamanaka. Depositing organization: Kyoto University, Center for iPS Cell Research and Application. Publication: Suppression of induced pluripotent stem cell generation by the p53-p21 pathway. Hong H, Takahashi K, Ichisaka T, Aoi T, Kanagawa O, Nakagawa M, Okita K, Yamanaka S. Nature. 2009 Aug 27. 460(7259):1132-5. 10.1038/nature08235 PubMed 19668191.
Backbone
  Vector backbone: pMXs-gw
  Backbone size w/o insert (bp): 4600
  Vector type: Mammalian Expression, Retroviral
Growth in bacteria
  Bacterial resistance: Ampicillin, 100 μg/mL
  Growth temperature: 37°C
  Growth strain: DH5alpha
  Copy number: High Copy
Gene/Insert
  Gene/Insert name: Trp53 (alt name: p53)
  Species: M. musculus (mouse)
  Insert size (bp): 1252
  Mutation: S58A
  Entrez Gene: Trp53 (a.k.a. Tp53, bbl, bfy, bhy, p44, p53)
  Cloning method: Restriction Enzyme; 5′ cloning site attB1 (unknown if destroyed); 3′ cloning site attB2 (unknown if destroyed)
  Sequencing primers: 5′ pMX-S1811; 3′ pMXs-AS3200
Resource information
  A portion of this plasmid was derived from a plasmid made by: pMXs is from Dr. Toshio Kitamura of the University of Tokyo, the Institute of Medical Science. If you use this plasmid in a paper, please cite: Retrovirus-mediated gene transfer and expression cloning: powerful tools in functional genomics. Exp Hematol. 2003 Nov;31(11):1007-14. Kitamura T, Koshino Y, Shibata F, Oki T, Nakajima H, Nosaka T, Kumagai H.
Terms and licenses: Academic/Nonprofit Terms; Industry Terms: Not Available to Industry
Depositor comments: additional article reference: Cecchinelli, B. et al. Ser58 of mouse p53 is the homologue of human Ser46 and is phosphorylated by HIPK2 in apoptosis. Cell Death Differ. 2006 Nov;13(11):1994-7. Epub 2006 May 26.
How to cite: pMXs-p53S58A was a gift from Shinya Yamanaka (Addgene plasmid # 22728 ; http://n2t.net/addgene:22728 ; RRID:Addgene_22728)
