[The description below was written by a language model from this plasmid's Addgene catalogue record.]
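Description:
pMXs-p53S58A is a retroviral mammalian expression plasmid built on pMXs-gw, a Gateway-adapted version of the pMXs vector (backbone about 4.6 kb). It is maintained in E. coli as a high-copy plasmid under ampicillin selection. No feature table accompanies the record, so the individual vector elements are not itemised. pMXs-family vectors are generally Moloney murine leukaemia virus-derived designs in which long terminal repeats flank a packaging signal and the cloning site, with the 5′ LTR driving transcription of the insert. The record lists no mammalian selection marker, reporter or epitope tag.

The insert is a roughly 1.25 kb mouse Trp53 (p53) sequence carrying an S58A substitution, flanked by attB1 and attB2 sites. These sites suggest transfer into the destination vector by Gateway recombination, although the catalogue entry lists the cloning method as restriction enzyme. According to the depositor's comments, Ser58 of mouse p53 is the homologue of human Ser46 and is phosphorylated by HIPK2 during apoptosis. Replacing it with alanine therefore gives a form that cannot be phosphorylated at this position.

When introduced into a suitable packaging cell line, the plasmid yields recombinant retrovirus that integrates into dividing target cells and stably expresses the mutant p53. The construct comes from work showing that the p53–p21 pathway suppresses generation of induced pluripotent stem cells. Its likely use there was to compare this phosphorylation-site mutant with other p53 forms during reprogramming, though the record does not state the specific experiment.
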