>Addgene plasmid #22728 | pMXs-p53S58A | addgene partial sequence | sequence record 28569 | pMX-S1811 5'-GACGGCATCGCAGCTTGGATACAC-3'
GCCCGNAAGCTNCCGACCCGGGGGTGGACCATCCTCTAGACTGCCGGATCTAGCTAGTTAATTAAGGATC
CCAGTGTGGTGGTACGGGAAATCACAAGTTTGTACAAAAAAGCAGGCTCCGCGGCCGCCCCCTTCACCAG
GATGACTGCCATGGAGGAGTCACAGTCGGATATCAGCCTCGAGCTCCCTCTGAGCCAGGAGACATTTTCA
GGCTTATGGAAACTACTTCCTCCAGAAGATATCCTGCCATCACCTCACTGCATGGACGATCTGTTGCTGC
CCCAGGATGTTGAGGAGTTTTTTGAAGGCCCAGCTGAAGCCCTCCGAGTGTCAGGAGCTCCTGCAGCACA
GGACCCTGTCACCGAGACCCCTGGGCCAGTGGCCCCTGCCCCAGCCACTCCATGGCCCCTGTCATCTTTT
GTCCCTTCTCAAAAAACTTACCAGGGCAACTATGGCTTCCACCTGGGCTTCCTGCAGTCTGGGACAGCCA
AGTCTGTTATGTGCACGTACTCTCCTCCCCTCAATAAGCTATTCTGCCAGCTGGCGAAGACGTGCCCTGT
GCAGTTGTGGGTCAGCGCCACACCTCCAGCTGGGAGCCGTGTCCGCGCCATGGCCATCTACAAGAAGTCA
CAGCACATGACGGAGGTCGTGAGACGCTGCCCCCACCATGAGCGCTGCTCCGATGGTGATGGCCTGGCTC
CTCCCCAGCATCTTATCCGGGTGGAAGAAANTTGNATCCCANNGNAAANAANTTTCNTNCTTNCGGNNNG
GGNGNGNACTTAGACCCCCAGNNCNTNNAAAACCCCCCCANAANTTTGTTATNNCNGGGGGGGAGACNCA
NTTCTACTCTCCATGAAATCGGGACTTGGAGAACTTANTTGTTGTCCGGGAAAAANAAAAAAAATAAANG
NNTTC
